>Addgene plasmid | pEntry_SARS-CoV-1-ORF8a | analyzer sequence | sequence record 327279
CTACCAGCGGTGGTTTGTTTGCCGGATCAAGAGCTACCAACTCTTTTTCCGAAGGTAACTGGCTTCAGCA
GAGCGCAGATACCAAATACTGTCCTTCTAGTGTAGCCGTAGTTAGGCCACCACTTCAAGAACTCTGTAGC
ACCGCCTACATACCTCGCTCTGCTAATCCTGTTACCAGTGGCTGCTGCCAGTGGCGATAAGTCGTGTCTT
ACCGGGTTGGACTCAAGACGATAGTTACCGGATAAGGCGCAGCGGTCGGGCTGAACGGGGGGTTCGTGCA
CACAGCCCAGCTTGGAGCGAACGACCTACACCGAACTGAGATACCTACAGCGTGAGCATTGAGAAAGCGC
CACGCTTCCCGAAGGGAGAAAGGCGGACAGGTATCCGGTAAGCGGCAGGGTCGGAACAGGAGAGCGCACG
AGGGAGCTTCCAGGGGGAAACGCCTGGTATCTTTATAGTCCTGTCGGGTTTCGCCACCTCTGACTTGAGC
GTCGATTTTTGTGATGCTCGTCAGGGGGGCGGAGCCTATGGAAAAACGCCAGCAACGCGGCCTTTTTACG
GTTCCTGGCCTTTTGCTGGCCTTTTGCTCACATGTTCTTTCCTGCGTTATCCCCTGATTCTGTGGATAAC
CGTATTACCGCCTTTGAGTGAGCTGATACCGCTCGCCGCAGCCGAACGACCGAGCGCAGCGAGTCAGTGA
GCGAGGAAGCGGAAGAGCGCCCAATACGCAAACCGCCTCTCCCCGCGCGTTGGCCGATTCATTAATGCAG
CTGGCACGACAGGTTTCCCGACTGGAAAGCGGGCAGTGAGCGCAACGCAATTAATACGCGTACCGCTAGC
CAGGAAGAGTTTGTAGAAACGCAAAAAGGCCATCCGTCAGGATGGCCTTCTGCTTAGTTTGATGCCTGGC
AGTTTATGGCGGGCGTCCTGCCCGCCACCCTCCGGGCCGTTGCTTCACAACGTTCAAATCCGCTCCCGGC
GGATTTGTCCTACTCAGGAGAGCGTTCACCGACAAACAACAGATAAAACGAAAGGCCCAGTCTTCCGACT
GAGCCTTTCGTTTTATTTGATGCCTGGCAGTTCCCTACTCTCGCGTTAACGCTAGCATGGATGTTTTCCC
AGTCACGACGTTGTAAAACGACGGCCAGTCTTAAGCTCGGGCCCCAAATAATGATTTTATTTTGACTGAT
AGTGACCTGTTCGTTGCAACAAATTGATGAGCAATGCTTTTTTATAATGCCAACTTTGTACAAAAAAGCA
GAAGGGCCGTCAAGGCCAGGATCCATGGGATCCAAACTTCTCATTGTTTTGACTTGTATTTCTCTATGCA
GTTGCATATGCACTGTAGTACAGCGCTGTGCATCTAATAAACCTCATGTGCTTGAAGATCCTTGTAAGGT
ACAACACCTTAATTAAGACGCGATCGCGGCCTCATGGGCCCAGCTTTCTTGTACAAAGTTGGCATTATAA
AAAATAATTGCTCATCAATTTGTTGCAACGAACAGGTCACTATCAGTCAAAATAAAATCATTATTTGCCA
TCCAGCTGATATCCCCTATAGTGAGTCGTATTACATGGTCATAGCTGTTTCCTGGCAGCTCTGGCCCGTG
TCTCAAAATCTCTGATGTTACATTGCACAAGATAAAAATATATCATCATGCCTCCTCTAGACCAGCCAGG
ACAGAAATGCCTCGACTTCGCTGCTGCCCAAGGTTGCCGGGTGACGCACACCGTGGAAACGGATGAAGGC
ACGAACCCAGTGGACATAAGCCTGTTCGGTTCGTAAGCTGTAATGCAAGTAGCGTATGCGCTCACGCAAC
TGGTCCAGAACCTTGACCGAACGCAGCGGTGGTAACGGCGCAGTGGCGGTTTTCATGGCTTGTTATGACT
GTTTTTTTGGGGTACAGTCTATGCCTCGGGCATCCAAGCAGCAAGCGCGTTACGCCGTGGGTCGATGTTT
GATGTTATGGAGCAGCAACGATGTTACGCAGCAGGGCAGTCGCCCTAAAACAAAGTTAAACATCATGAGG
GAAGCGGTGATCGCCGAAGTATCGACTCAACTATCAGAGGTAGTTGGCGTCATCGAGCGCCATCTCGAAC
CGACGTTGCTGGCCGTACATTTGTACGGCTCCGCAGTGGATGGCGGCCTGAAGCCACACAGTGATATTGA
TTTGCTGGTTACGGTGACCGTAAGGCTTGATGAAACAACGCGGCGAGCTTTGATCAACGACCTTTTGGAA
ACTTCGGCTTCCCCTGGAGAGAGCGAGATTCTCCGCGCTGTAGAAGTCACCATTGTTGTGCACGACGACA
TCATTCCGTGGCGTTATCCAGCTAAGCGCGAACTGCAATTTGGAGAATGGCAGCGCAATGACATTCTTGC
AGGTATCTTCGAGCCAGCCACGATCGACATTGATCTGGCTATCTTGCTGACAAAAGCAAGAGAACATAGC
GTTGCCTTGGTAGGTCCAGCGGCGGAGGAACTCTTTGATCCGGTTCCTGAACAGGATCTATTTGAGGCGC
TAAATGAAACCTTAACGCTATGGAACTCGCCGCCCGACTGGGCTGGCGATGAGCGAAATGTAGTGCTTAC
GTTGTCCCGCATTTGGTACAGCGCAGTAACCGGCAAAATCGCGCCGAAGGATGTCGCTGCCGACTGGGCA
ATGGAGCGCCTGCCGGCCCAGTATCAGCCCGTCATACTTGAAGCTAGACAGGCTTATCTTGGACAAGAAG
AAGATCGCTTGGCCTCGCGCGCAGATCAGTTGGAAGAATTTGTCCACTACGTGAAAGGCGAGATCACCAA
GGTAGTCGGCAAATAACCCTCGAGCCACCCATGACCAAAATCCCTTAACGTGAGTTACGCGTCGTTCCAC
TGAGCGTCAGACCCCGTAGAAAAGATCAAAGGATCTTCTTGAGATCCTTTTTTTCTGCGCGTAATCTGCT
GCTTGCAAACAAAAAAACCACCG
Features (pLannotate 1.2.2; 12 found; start..end, strand, type, name):
    717..809     +  CDS            lacI (fragment): lac repressor; lacI; The lac repressor binds to the lac operator to inhibit transcription in E. coli. This inhibition can be relieved by adding lactose or isopropyl-β-D-thiogalactopyranoside (IPTG).
    864..891     -  terminator     rrnB T2 terminator: transcription terminator T2 from the E. coli rrnB gene
   1023..1066    +  terminator     rrnB T1 terminator: Escherichia coli rrnB; transcription terminator T1 from the E. coli rrnB gene
   1113..1149    -  CDS            lacZα (fragment): LacZα fragment of β-galactosidase; lacZ fragment
   1165..1261    +  protein_bind   attL1: mutant version of attL; recombination site for the Gateway® LR reaction LR Clonase™
   1294..1407    +  CDS            NS8A_SARS: Protein inferred from homology: Swiss-Prot protein existence level 3. From Severe acute respiratory syndrome coronavirus (SARS-CoV).
   1439..1537    -  protein_bind   attL2: mutant version of attL; recombination site for the Gateway® LR reaction LR Clonase™
   1555..1573    -  promoter       T7 promoter: promoter for bacteriophage T7 RNA polymerase
   1763..1786    +  promoter       Pc promoter (fragment): intI1 (promoter lies within the coding sequence); class 1 integron promoter
   1962..2018    +  CDS            GmR (fragment): gentamycin acetyltransferase; aacC1; confers resistance to gentamycin
   2025..2816    +  CDS            SmR: aminoglycoside adenylyltransferase (Murphy, 1985); aadA; confers resistance to spectinomycin and streptomycin
   2909..534     +  rep_origin     ori (across the origin): high-copy-number ColE1/pMB1/pBR322/pUC origin of replication
